Addgene plasmid #240980: pcDNA3-NanoLuc-LATeNT
Purpose: Expresses NanoLuc-LATeNT in the mammalian cytosol
Depositing lab: Alice Ting. Depositing organization: Stanford University. Publication: Light-activated tetanus neurotoxin for conditional proteolysis and inducible synaptic inhibition in vivo. Roh H, Kim D, Kim B, Jeon Y, Kim Y, Jacko M, Xu F, Lin C, Won Um J, Ting AY. bioRxiv 2025.01.27.635161; doi: 10.1101/2025.01.27.635161.
Backbone
  Vector backbone: pcDNA3
  Vector type: Mammalian Expression
Growth in bacteria
  Bacterial resistance: Ampicillin, 100 μg/mL
  Growth temperature: 37°C
  Growth strain: DH5alpha
  Copy number: High Copy
Gene/Insert
  Gene/Insert name: NanoLuc-V5-LATeNT
  Species: Synthetic
  Tag / fusion protein: V5 (N terminal on insert)
  Cloning method: Gibson Cloning
Terms and licenses: Academic/Nonprofit Terms; Industry Terms: Not Available to Industry
Depositor comments: Please visit https://doi.org/10.1101/2025.01.27.635161 for bioRxiv preprint.
How to cite: pcDNA3-NanoLuc-LATeNT was a gift from Alice Ting (Addgene plasmid # 240980 ; http://n2t.net/addgene:240980 ; RRID:Addgene_240980)
