[The description below was written by a language model from this plasmid's Addgene catalogue record and pLannotate feature annotations shown in this document.]
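Description:
pcDNA3-NanoLuc-LATeNT is a 7.8 kb mammalian expression plasmid built on the pcDNA3 backbone for expressing a NanoLuc-tagged, light-activated tetanus neurotoxin (LATeNT) in the cytosol of mammalian cells. It is propagated in E. coli as a high-copy plasmid through a ColE1/pUC-type origin and selected with ampicillin via the β-lactamase gene. An f1 origin is also present. For mammalian selection, the backbone carries a neomycin phosphotransferase cassette driven by the SV40 enhancer/early promoter and terminated by an SV40 polyadenylation signal, which allows G418 selection of stable transfectants.

The payload is a synthetic fusion, NanoLuc-V5-LATeNT, assembled by Gibson cloning and transcribed from the human cytomegalovirus immediate-early enhancer and promoter, with a bovine growth hormone polyadenylation signal downstream. T7 and SP6 promoters flank the insert, as is standard for pcDNA3. The annotated open reading frame begins with human codon-optimized NanoLuc luciferase. This is followed, after a short gap consistent with the V5 epitope listed in the catalogue entry, by a roughly 1.8 kb region matched to a fragment of tetanus toxin from Clostridium tetani. That toxin is a zinc endopeptidase that cleaves synaptobrevin-2 and thereby blocks neurotransmitter release. The feature table does not annotate the V5 tag or any light-sensing module, so the record does not show how photoactivation is engineered into the toxin.

The associated work describes light-controlled proteolysis and inducible synaptic inhibition. The record does not state the role of the NanoLuc fusion, although the luciferase and V5 tag could serve for luminescent readout and for detection of the expressed protein. A few minor annotations, such as the short HIV-1 LTR and ble fragments, appear to be incidental matches rather than functional elements.
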