Features (pLannotate 1.2.2; 22 found; start..end, strand, type, name):
     28..80      -  misc_feature   bom (fragment): basis of mobility region from pBR322
    235..614     +  enhancer       CMV enhancer: human cytomegalovirus immediate early enhancer
    615..818     +  promoter       CMV promoter: human cytomegalovirus (CMV) immediate early promoter
    814..847     +  LTR            5' LTR (truncated) (fragment): truncated 5' long terminal repeat (LTR) from HIV-1
    863..881     +  promoter       T7 promoter: promoter for bacteriophage T7 RNA polymerase
    988..1497    +  CDS            Nluc: NanoLuc® luciferase human codon-optimized
   1528..3339    +  CDS            tetX (fragment): TETX_CLOTE - Experimental evidence at protein level: Swiss-Prot protein existence level 1. Tetanus toxin acts by inhibiting neurotransmitter release. It binds to peripheral neuronal synapses, is internalized and moves by retrograde transport up the axon into the spinal cord where it can move between postsynaptic and presynaptic neurons. It inhibits neurotransmitter release by acting as a zinc endopeptidase that catalyzes the hydrolysis of the '76-Gln-|-Phe-77' bond of synaptobrevin-2. From Clostridium tetani (strain Massachusetts / E88).
   3373..3391    -  promoter       SP6 promoter: promoter for bacteriophage SP6 RNA polymerase
   3417..3641    +  polyA_signal   bGH poly(A) signal: bovine growth hormone polyadenylation signal
   3645..3666    +  promoter       SV40 promoter (fragment): SV40 enhancer and early promoter
   3687..4115    +  rep_origin     f1 ori (sequence partly withheld): f1 bacteriophage origin of replication; arrow indicates direction of (+) strand synthesis
   4129..4458    +  promoter       SV40 promoter: SV40 enhancer and early promoter
   4525..5316    +  CDS            neo: KKA2_KLEPN - Also known as kan, nptII. Experimental evidence at protein level: Swiss-Prot protein existence level 1. Resistance to kanamycin, neomycin, paromomycin, ribostamycin, butirosin and gentamicin B. From Klebsiella pneumoniae.
   5340..5498    +  CDS            ble (fragment): BLE_KLEPN - Experimental evidence at protein level: Swiss-Prot protein existence level 1. Binding protein with a strong affinity to the bleomycin family of antibiotics. Binds to CL990; an antimitotic-antibiotic compound. From Klebsiella pneumoniae.
   5493..5614    +  polyA_signal   SV40 poly(A) signal: SV40 polyadenylation signal
   5687..5703    -  protein_bind   lac operator: The lac repressor binds to the lac operator to inhibit transcription in E. coli. This inhibition can be relieved by adding lactose or isopropyl-β-D-thiogalactopyranoside (IPTG). lac repressor encoded by lacI
   5711..5741    -  promoter       lac promoter: promoter for the E. coli lac operon
   5756..5777    -  protein_bind   CAP binding site: CAP binding activates transcription in the presence of cAMP. E. coli catabolite activator protein
   5790..5882    -  CDS            lacI (fragment): lac repressor; lacI; The lac repressor binds to the lac operator to inhibit transcription in E. coli. This inhibition can be relieved by adding lactose or isopropyl-β-D-thiogalactopyranoside (IPTG).
   6065..6653    -  rep_origin     ori: high-copy-number ColE1/pMB1/pBR322/pUC origin of replication
   6824..7684    -  CDS            AmpR: β-lactamase; bla; confers resistance to ampicillin, carbenicillin, and related antibiotics
   7685..7789    -  promoter       AmpR promoter: bla
>Addgene plasmid #240980 | pcDNA3-NanoLuc-LATeNT | addgene full sequence | sequence record 478911 | Addgene NGS Result
GACGGATCGGGAGATCTCCCGATCCCCTATGGTGCACTCTCAGTACAATCTGCTCTGATGCCGCATAGTT
AAGCCAGTATCTGCTCCCTGCTTGTGTGTTGGAGGTCGCTGAGTAGTGCGCGAGCAAAATTTAAGCTACA
ACAAGGCAAGGCTTGACCGACAATTGCATGAAGAATCTGCTTAGGGTTAGGCGTTTTGCGCTGCTTCGCG
ATGTACGGGCCAGATATACGCGTTGACATTGATTATTGACTAGTTATTAATAGTAATCAATTACGGGGTC
ATTAGTTCATAGCCCATATATGGAGTTCCGCGTTACATAACTTACGGTAAATGGCCCGCCTGGCTGACCG
CCCAACGACCCCCGCCCATTGACGTCAATAATGACGTATGTTCCCATAGTAACGCCAATAGGGACTTTCC
ATTGACGTCAATGGGTGGAGTATTTACGGTAAACTGCCCACTTGGCAGTACATCAAGTGTATCATATGCC
AAGTACGCCCCCTATTGACGTCAATGACGGTAAATGGCCCGCCTGGCATTATGCCCAGTACATGACCTTA
TGGGACTTTCCTACTTGGCAGTACATCTACGTATTAGTCATCGCTATTACCATGGTGATGCGGTTTTGGC
AGTACATCAATGGGCGTGGATAGCGGTTTGACTCACGGGGATTTCCAAGTCTCCACCCCATTGACGTCAA
TGGGAGTTTGTTTTGGCACCAAAATCAACGGGACTTTCCAAAATGTCGTAACAACTCCGCCCCATTGACG
CAAATGGGCGGTAGGCGTGTACGGTGGGAGGTCTATATAAGCAGAGCTCTCTGGCTAACTAGAGAACCCA
CTGCTTACTGGCTTATCGAAATTAATACGACTCACTATAGGGAGACCCAAGCTTGCGGCCGCCACCATGG
GCAAGCCCATCCCCAACCCCCTGCTGGGCCTGGACAGCACCAAGGGCTCGGGCTCGACCTCGGGCTCGGG
CACCGGTGTCTTCACACTCGAAGATTTCGTTGGGGACTGGCGACAGACAGCCGGCTACAACCTGGACCAA
GTCCTTGAACAGGGAGGTGTGTCCAGTTTGTTTCAGAATCTCGGGGTGTCCGTAACTCCGATCCAAAGGA
TTGTCCTGAGCGGTGAAAATGGGCTGAAGATCGACATCCATGTCATCATCCCGTATGAAGGTCTGAGCGG
CGACCAAATGGGCCAGATCGAAAAAATTTTTAAGGTGGTGTACCCTGTGGATGATCATCACTTTAAGGTG
ATCCTGCACTATGGCACACTGGTAATCGACGGGGTTACGCCGAACATGATCGACTATTTCGGACGGCCGT
ATGAAGGCATCGCCGTGTTCGACGGCAAAAAGATCACTGTAACAGGGACCCTGTGGAACGGCAACAAAAT
TATCGACGAGCGCCTGATCAACCCCGACGGCTCCCTGCTGTTCCGAGTAACCATCAACGGAGTGACCGGC
TGGCGGCTGTGCGAACGCATTCTGGCGGGGAGCGGCAGCGGGGGGTCCGGTAGCGGGCCGATCACCATCA
ACAACTTCCGTTACTCCGACCCGGTTAACAACGACACCATCATCATGATGGAACCGCCGTACTGCAAAGG
TCTAGACATCTACTACAGAGCCTTCAAAATCACCGACCGTATCTGGATCGTTCCGGAACGTTACGAATTT
GGTACCAAACCGGAAGACTTCAACCCGCCGTCCTCCCTGATCGAAGGTGCTTCCGAATACTACGACCCGA
ACTACCTGCGTACCGACTCCGACAAAGACCGTTTCCTGCAGACCATGGTTAAACTGTTCAACCGTATCAA
AAACAACGTTGCTGGTGAAGCTCTGCTGGACAAAATCATCAACGCTATCCCGTACCTGGGTAACTCCTAC
TCCCTGCTGGACAAATTCGACACCAACTCCAACTCCGTTTCCTTCAACCTGCTGGAACAGGATCCGTCCG
GTGCTACCACCAAATCCGCTATGCTGACCAACCTGATCATCTTCGGTCCGGGTCCGGTTCTGAACAAAAA
CGAAGTTCGTGGTATCGTTCTGCGTGTTGACAACAAAAACTACTTCCCGTGCCGTGACGGTTTCGGTTCC
ATCATGCAGATGGCTTTCTGCCCGGAATACGTACCGACCTTCGACAACGTTATCGAAAACATCACCTCCC
TGACCATCGGTAAATCCAAATACTTCCAGGACCCGGCTCTGCTGCTGATGCACGAACTGATCCACGTTCT
GCACGGTCTGTACGGCATGCAGGTTTCCTCCCACGAAATCATCCCGTCCAAACAGGAAATCTACATGCAG
CACACCTACCCGATCTCCGCTGAAGAGCTCTTCACCTTCGGTGGTCAGGACGCTAACCTGATCTCCATCG
ATATCAAAAACGACCTGTACGAAAAAACCCTGAACGACTACAAAGCTATCGCTAACAAACTGTCCCAGGT
TACCTCCTGCAACGACCCGAACATCGACATCGACTCCTACAAACAGATCTATCAGCAGAAGTATCAGTTT
GATAAGGATTCCAACGGCCAGTATATAGTGAACGAGGATAAGTTTCAGATACTGTATAACTCCATAATGT
ATGGCGGGAGCGGCAGCGGGGGGTCCGGTAGCGGGGAGTTTCGGGCAACCACACTGGAACGGATCGAGAA
AAGCTTCGTGATTACTGATCCGAGACTGCCTGACAACCCAATCATTTTTGTGAGCAATTCCTTCCTGCAG
CTGACAGAATATTCTCGGGAAGAGATCCTGGGGCGCAATTGCCGTTTTCTGCAGGGACCCGAGACAGACC
GTGCCACTGTTCGGAAAATCAGAGATGCTATTGACAACCAGACTGAAGTGACCGTTCAGCTGATCAATTA
TACCAAGAGCGGCAAGAAGTTCTGGAACGTGTTCCACCTGCAGCCGATGCGCGATTATAAGGGCGACGTC
CAGTACTTCATTGGCGTGCAGCTGGATGGCACCGAACGCCTTCATGGCGCCGCTGAGCGTGAGGCGGTCT
GCCTGGTCAAAAAGACAGCCTTTCAGATTTTTACTGAGATAGAGCTGGGCAAGAAGTTTAACATAAAGAC
TCGCTTAAGCTATTTTTCCATGAACCACGATCCTGTGAAGATACCTAACCTGCTGGATGATACTATATAT
AACGATACTGAGGGCTTTAACATAGAGTCCAAGGATCTGAAGTCCGAGTATAAGGGCCAGAACATGAGGG
TGAACACTAACGCCTTTAGGAACGTCGACGGTTCCGGTCTGGTTTCCAAACTGATCGGTCTGTGCAAAAA
AATCATCCCGCCGACCAACATCCGTGAAAACCTGTACAACCGTACCGCTTAATAACTCGAGCATGCATCT
AGAGGGCCCTATTCTATAGTGTCACCTAAATGCTAGAGCTCGCTGATCAGCCTCGACTGTGCCTTCTAGT
TGCCAGCCATCTGTTGTTTGCCCCTCCCCCGTGCCTTCCTTGACCCTGGAAGGTGCCACTCCCACTGTCC
TTTCCTAATAAAATGAGGAAATTGCATCGCATTGTCTGAGTAGGTGTCATTCTATTCTGGGGGGTGGGGT
GGGGCAGGACAGCAAGGGGGAGGATTGGGAAGACAATAGCAGGCATGCTGGGGATGCGGTGGGCTCTATG
GCTTCTGAGGCGGAAAGAACCAGCTGGGGCTCTAGGGGGTATCCCC
[124 nt withheld, positions 3687-3810]
C
[91 nt withheld, positions 3812-3902]
A
[49 nt withheld, positions 3904-3952]
CCTTTGACGTTGGAGTCCACGTTCTTT
[37 nt withheld, positions 3980-4016]
ACCCTATCTCGGTCTATTCTTTTGATTTATAAGGGATTTTGCCGATTTCGGCCTATTGGTTAAAAAATGA
GCTGATTTAACAAAAATTTAACGCGAATTAATTCTGTGGAATGTGTGTCAGTTAGGGTGTGGAAAGTCCC
CAGGCTCCCCAGCAGGCAGAAGTATGCAAAGCATGCATCTCAATTAGTCAGCAACCAGGTGTGGAAAGTC
CCCAGGCTCCCCAGCAGGCAGAAGTATGCAAAGCATGCATCTCAATTAGTCAGCAACCATAGTCCCGCCC
CTAACTCCGCCCATCCCGCCCCTAACTCCGCCCAGTTCCGCCCATTCTCCGCCCCATGGCTGACTAATTT
TTTTTATTTATGCAGAGGCCGAGGCCGCCTCTGCCTCTGAGCTATTCCAGAAGTAGTGAGGAGGCTTTTT
TGGAGGCCTAGGCTTTTGCAAAAAGCTCCCGGGAGCTTGTATATCCATTTTCGGATCTGATCAAGAGACA
GGATGAGGATCGTTTCGCATGATTGAACAAGATGGATTGCACGCAGGTTCTCCGGCCGCTTGGGTGGAGA
GGCTATTCGGCTATGACTGGGCACAACAGACAATCGGCTGCTCTGATGCCGCCGTGTTCCGGCTGTCAGC
GCAGGGGCGCCCGGTTCTTTTTGTCAAGACCGACCTGTCCGGTGCCCTGAATGAACTGCAGGACGAGGCA
GCGCGGCTATCGTGGCTGGCCACGACGGGCGTTCCTTGCGCAGCTGTGCTCGACGTTGTCACTGAAGCGG
GAAGGGACTGGCTGCTATTGGGCGAAGTGCCGGGGCAGGATCTCCTGTCATCTCACCTTGCTCCTGCCGA
GAAAGTATCCATCATGGCTGATGCAATGCGGCGGCTGCATACGCTTGATCCGGCTACCTGCCCATTCGAC
CACCAAGCGAAACATCGCATCGAGCGAGCACGTACTCGGATGGAAGCCGGTCTTGTCGATCAGGATGATC
TGGACGAAGAGCATCAGGGGCTCGCGCCAGCCGAACTGTTCGCCAGGCTCAAGGCGCGCATGCCCGACGG
CGAGGATCTCGTCGTGACCCATGGCGATGCCTGCTTGCCGAATATCATGGTGGAAAATGGCCGCTTTTCT
GGATTCATCGACTGTGGCCGGCTGGGTGTGGCGGACCGCTATCAGGACATAGCGTTGGCTACCCGTGATA
TTGCTGAAGAGCTTGGCGGCGAATGGGCTGACCGCTTCCTCGTGCTTTACGGTATCGCCGCTCCCGATTC
GCAGCGCATCGCCTTCTATCGCCTTCTTGACGAGTTCTTCTGAGCGGGACTCTGGGGTTCGAAATGACCG
ACCAAGCGACGCCCAACCTGCCATCACGAGATTTCGATTCCACCGCCGCCTTCTATGAAAGGTTGGGCTT
CGGAATCGTTTTCCGGGACGCCGGCTGGATGATCCTCCAGCGCGGGGATCTCATGCTGGAGTTCTTCGCC
CACCCCAACTTGTTTATTGCAGCTTATAATGGTTACAAATAAAGCAATAGCATCACAAATTTCACAAATA
AAGCATTTTTTTCACTGCATTCTAGTTGTGGTTTGTCCAAACTCATCAATGTATCTTATCATGTCTGTAT
ACCGTCGACCTCTAGCTAGAGCTTGGCGTAATCATGGTCATAGCTGTTTCCTGTGTGAAATTGTTATCCG
CTCACAATTCCACACAACATACGAGCCGGAAGCATAAAGTGTAAAGCCTGGGGTGCCTAATGAGTGAGCT
AACTCACATTAATTGCGTTGCGCTCACTGCCCGCTTTCCAGTCGGGAAACCTGTCGTGCCAGCTGCATTA
ATGAATCGGCCAACGCGCGGGGAGAGGCGGTTTGCGTATTGGGCGCTCTTCCGCTTCCTCGCTCACTGAC
TCGCTGCGCTCGGTCGTTCGGCTGCGGCGAGCGGTATCAGCTCACTCAAAGGCGGTAATACGGTTATCCA
CAGAATCAGGGGATAACGCAGGAAAGAACATGTGAGCAAAAGGCCAGCAAAAGGCCAGGAACCGTAAAAA
GGCCGCGTTGCTGGCGTTTTTCCATAGGCTCCGCCCCCCTGACGAGCATCACAAAAATCGACGCTCAAGT
CAGAGGTGGCGAAACCCGACAGGACTATAAAGATACCAGGCGTTTCCCCCTGGAAGCTCCCTCGTGCGCT
CTCCTGTTCCGACCCTGCCGCTTACCGGATACCTGTCCGCCTTTCTCCCTTCGGGAAGCGTGGCGCTTTC
TCATAGCTCACGCTGTAGGTATCTCAGTTCGGTGTAGGTCGTTCGCTCCAAGCTGGGCTGTGTGCACAAA
CCCCCCGTTCAGCCCGACCGCTGCGCCTTATCCGGTAACTATCGTCTTGAGTCCAACCCGGTAAGACACG
ACTTATCGCCACTGGCAGCAGCCACTGGTAACAGGATTAGCAGAGCGAGGTATGTAGGCGGTGCTACAGA
GTTCTTGAAGTGGTGGCCTAACTACGGCTACACTAGAAGAACAGTATTTGGTATCTGCGCTCTGCTGAAG
CCAGTTACCTTCGGAAAAAGAGTTGGTAGCTCTTGATCCGGCAAACAAACCACCGCTGGTAGCGGTGGTT
TTTTTGTTTGCAAGCAGCAGATTACGCGCAGAAAAAAAGGATCTCAAGAAGATCCTTTGATCTTTTCTAC
GGGGTCTGACGCTCAGTGGAACGAAAACTCACGTTAAGGGATTTTGGTCATGAGATTATCAAAAAGGATC
TTCACCTAGATCCTTTTAAATTAAAAATGAAGTTTTAAATCAATCTAAAGTATATATGAGTAAACTTGGT
CTGACAGTTACCAATGCTTAATCAGTGAGGCACCTATCTCAGCGATCTGTCTATTTCGTTCATCCATAGT
TGCCTGACTCCCCGTCGTGTAGATAACTACGATACGGGAGGGCTTACCATCTGGCCCCAGTGCTGCAATG
ATACCGCGAGACCCACGCTCACCGGCTCCAGATTTATCAGCAATAAACCAGCCAGCCGGAAGGGCCGAGC
GCAGAAGTGGTCCTGCAACTTTATCCGCCTCCATCCAGTCTATTAATTGTTGCCGGGAAGCTAGAGTAAG
TAGTTCGCCAGTTAATAGTTTGCGCAACGTTGTTGCCATTGCTACAGGCATCGTGGTGTCACGCTCGTCG
TTTGGTATGGCTTCATTCAGCTCCGGTTCCCAACGATCAAGGCGAGTTACATGATCCCCCATGTTGTGCA
AAAAAGCGGTTAGCTCCTTCGGTCCTCCGATCGTTGTCAGAAGTAAGTTGGCCGCAGTGTTATCACTCAT
GGTTATGGCAGCACTGCATAATTCTCTTACTGTCATGCCATCCGTAAGATGCTTTTCTGTGACTGGTGAG
TACTCAACCAAGTCATTCTGAGAATAGTGTATGCGGCGACCGAGTTGCTCTTGCCCGGCGTCAATACGGG
ATAATACCGCGCCACATAGCAGAACTTTAAAAGTGCTCATCATTGGAAAACGTTCTTCGGGGCGAAAACT
CTCAAGGATCTTACCGCTGTTGAGATCCAGTTCGATGTAACCCACTCGTGCACCCAACTGATCTTCAGCA
TCTTTTACTTTCACCAGCGTTTCTGGGTGAGCAAAAACAGGAAGGCAAAATGCCGCAAAAAAGGGAATAA
GGGCGACACGGAAATGTTGAATACTCATACTCTTCCTTTTTCAATATTATTGAAGCATTTATCAGGGTTA
TTGTCTCATGAGCGGATACATATTTGAATGTATTTAGAAAAATAAACAAATAGGGGTTCCGCGCACATTT
CCCCGAAAAGTGCCACCTGACGTC
